Addgene plasmid #221098: pRS413-ADH1pr-NFAPoptim
Purpose: (Empty Backbone) FAP insert for N-terminally tagging genes of interest (optimized FAP for yeast expression + 2xMYC tag)
Depositing lab: Allyson O’Donnell. Depositing organization: University of Pittsburgh (University, School of Medicine, and Cancer Institute). Publication: Optimization of the fluorogen-activating protein tag for quantitative protein trafficking and colocalization studies in S. cerevisiae. Oppenheimer KG, Hager NA, McAtee CK, Filiztekin E, Shang C, Warnick JA, Bruchez MP, Brodsky JL, Prosser DC, Kwiatkowski AV, O'Donnell AF. Mol Biol Cell. 2024 Jul 1;35(7):mr5. doi: 10.1091/mbc.E24-04-0174. Epub 2024 May 29. PubMed 38809589.
Backbone
  Vector backbone: pRS413
  Vector type: Yeast Expression
  Selectable markers: HIS3
Growth in bacteria
  Bacterial resistance: Ampicillin, 100 μg/mL
  Growth temperature: 37°C
  Growth strain: DH5alpha
  Copy number: Low Copy
Gene/Insert
  Gene/Insert name: None
Terms and licenses: Academic/Nonprofit Terms; Industry Terms: Not Available to Industry
Depositor comments: The FAPoptim-MYC-Linker sequence was cloned into the BamHI and SmaI sites of the pRS413-ADH1pr plasmid.
How to cite: pRS413-ADH1pr-NFAPoptim was a gift from Allyson O’Donnell (Addgene plasmid # 221098 ; http://n2t.net/addgene:221098 ; RRID:Addgene_221098)
