[The description below was written by a language model from this plasmid's Addgene catalogue record and pLannotate feature annotations shown in this document.]
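Description:
pRS413-ADH1pr-NFAPoptim is a yeast expression shuttle vector built on the pRS413 backbone and supplied as an empty tagging backbone, with no gene of interest inserted. In Saccharomyces cerevisiae it is maintained as a low-copy centromeric plasmid through a CEN6/ARS element and selected by histidine prototrophy via the HIS3 gene and its own promoter. In E. coli it replicates from a ColE1/pUC-type origin with ampicillin selection from the bla gene. An f1 origin, T3 and T7 promoters, and lac promoter/lacZα remnants are carried over from the pBluescript-derived polylinker region of the pRS series.

The payload is the constitutive S. cerevisiae ADH1 promoter followed by a yeast-optimised fluorogen-activating protein (FAP) coding sequence, a 2xMYC epitope tag and a linker. This was cloned between the BamHI and SmaI sites of the parent pRS413-ADH1pr plasmid. The feature table does not annotate the FAP or MYC tags by name. Instead it shows two tandem segments with similarity to a mouse immunoglobulin lambda light-chain variable region, which is consistent with the antibody-fragment origin of FAP tags. Residual polylinker sequence lies downstream of the tag, so an open reading frame can be inserted in frame to produce an N-terminally FAP-MYC-tagged fusion protein. No yeast transcription terminator is annotated in the table.

FAPs become fluorescent only on binding a cognate fluorogen dye. According to the associated publication title, the optimised tag is intended for quantitative protein trafficking and colocalisation studies in S. cerevisiae, and the MYC epitopes allow immunodetection of the fusion.
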