Features (pLannotate 1.2.2; 24 found; start..end, strand, type, name):
    104..184     +  CDS            MRM1 (fragment): MRM1_YEAST - Also known as PET56 From Saccharomyces cerevisiae (strain ATCC 204508 / S288c) (Baker's yeast).
    185..234     -  misc_feature   bom (fragment): basis of mobility region from pBR322
    336..371     -  CDS            rop (fragment): Rop protein, which maintains plasmids at low copy number; rop
    446..949     +  misc_feature   CEN/ARS: S. cerevisiae CEN6 centromere fused to an autonomously replicating sequence
    979..1083    +  promoter       AmpR promoter: bla
   1084..1944    +  CDS            AmpR: β-lactamase; bla; confers resistance to ampicillin, carbenicillin, and related antibiotics
   2115..2703    +  rep_origin     ori: high-copy-number ColE1/pMB1/pBR322/pUC origin of replication
   2886..2978    +  CDS            lacI (fragment): lac repressor; lacI; The lac repressor binds to the lac operator to inhibit transcription in E. coli. This inhibition can be relieved by adding lactose or isopropyl-β-D-thiogalactopyranoside (IPTG).
   2991..3012    +  protein_bind   CAP binding site: CAP binding activates transcription in the presence of cAMP. E. coli catabolite activator protein
   3027..3057    +  promoter       lac promoter: promoter for the E. coli lac operon
   3065..3081    +  protein_bind   lac operator: The lac repressor binds to the lac operator to inhibit transcription in E. coli. This inhibition can be relieved by adding lactose or isopropyl-β-D-thiogalactopyranoside (IPTG). lac repressor encoded by lacI
   3126..3144    +  promoter       T3 promoter: promoter for bacteriophage T3 RNA polymerase
   3210..3548    +  CDS            YO085_YEAST: Protein predicted: Swiss-Prot protein existence level 4. From Saccharomyces cerevisiae (strain ATCC 204508 / S288c) (Baker's yeast).
   3913..4617    +  promoter       ADH1 promoter: S. cerevisiae ADH1; promoter for alcohol dehydrogenase 1
   4625..4648    +  misc_feature   MCS (fragment): pBluescript multiple cloning site
   4652..4978    +  CDS            LV1C_MOUSE: Experimental evidence at protein level: Swiss-Prot protein existence level 1. From Mus musculus (Mouse).
   5042..5368    +  CDS            LV1C_MOUSE: Experimental evidence at protein level: Swiss-Prot protein existence level 1. From Mus musculus (Mouse).
   5452..5518    +  misc_feature   MCS (fragment): pBluescript multiple cloning site
   5527..5545    -  promoter       T7 promoter: promoter for bacteriophage T7 RNA polymerase
   5553..5708    +  CDS            lacZα (fragment): LacZα fragment of β-galactosidase; lacZ fragment
   5712..6140    +  rep_origin     f1 ori (sequence partly withheld): f1 bacteriophage origin of replication; arrow indicates direction of (+) strand synthesis
   6168..6219    -  misc_feature   bom (fragment): basis of mobility region from pBR322
   6427..7089    -  CDS            HIS3: imidazoleglycerol-phosphate dehydratase, required for histidine biosynthesis; S. cerevisiae HIS3; yeast auxotrophic marker
   7090..54      -  promoter       HIS3 promoter (across the origin): S. cerevisiae HIS3
>Addgene plasmid #221098 | pRS413-ADH1pr-NFAPoptim | addgene full sequence | sequence record 438153 | Addgene NGS Result
AAAAAAAAAAATGAAAATCATTACCGAGGCATAAAAAAATATAGAGTGTACTAGAGGAGGCCAAGAGTAA
TAGAAAAAGAAAATTGCGGGAAAGGACTGTGTTATGACTTCCCTGACTAATGCCGTGTTCAAACGATACC
TGGCAGTGACTCCTAGCGCTCACCAAGCTCTTAAAACGGGAATTTATGGTGCACTCTCAGTACAATCTGC
TCTGATGCCGCATAGTTAAGCCAGCCCCGACACCCGCCAACACCCGCTGACGCGCCCTGACGGGCTTGTC
TGCTCCCGGCATCCGCTTACAGACAAGCTGTGACCGTCTCCGGGAGCTGCATGTGTCAGAGGTTTTCACC
GTCATCACCGAAACGCGCGAGACGAAAGGGCCTCGTGATACGCCTATTTTTATAGGTTAATGTCATGATA
ATAATGGTTTCTTAGGGTCCTTTTCATCACGTGCTATAAAAATAATTATAATTTAAATTTTTTAATATAA
ATATATAAATTAAAAATAGAAAGTAAAAAAAGAAATTAAAGAAAAAATAGTTTTTGTTTTCCGAAGATGT
AAAAGACTCTAGGGGGATCGCCAACAAATACTACCTTTTATCTTGCTCTTCCTGCTCTCAGGTATTAATG
CCGAATTGTTTCATCTTGTCTGTGTAGAAGACCACACACGAAAATCCTGTGATTTTACATTTTACTTATC
GTTAATCGAATGTATATCTATTTAATCTGCTTTTCTTGTCTAATAAATATATATGTAAAGTACGCTTTTT
GTTGAAATTTTTTAAACCTTTGTTTATTTTTTTTTCTTCATTCCGTAACTCTTCTACCTTCTTTATTTAC
TTTCTAAAATCCAAATACAAAACATAAAAATAAATAAACACAGAGTAAATTCCCAAATTATTCCATCATT
AAAAGATACGAGGCGCGTGTAAGTTACAGGCAAGCGATCCGTCAGGTGGCACTTTTCGGGGAAATGTGCG
CGGAACCCCTATTTGTTTATTTTTCTAAATACATTCAAATATGTATCCGCTCATGAGACAATAACCCTGA
TAAATGCTTCAATAATATTGAAAAAGGAAGAGTATGAGTATTCAACATTTCCGTGTCGCCCTTATTCCCT
TTTTTGCGGCATTTTGCCTTCCTGTTTTTGCTCACCCAGAAACGCTGGTGAAAGTAAAAGATGCTGAAGA
TCAGTTGGGTGCACGAGTGGGTTACATCGAACTGGATCTCAACAGCGGTAAGATCCTTGAGAGTTTTCGC
CCCGAAGAACGTTTTCCAATGATGAGCACTTTTAAAGTTCTGCTATGTGGCGCGGTATTATCCCGTATTG
ACGCCGGGCAAGAGCAACTCGGTCGCCGCATACACTATTCTCAGAATGACTTGGTTGAGTACTCACCAGT
CACAGAAAAGCATCTTACGGATGGCATGACAGTAAGAGAATTATGCAGTGCTGCCATAACCATGAGTGAT
AACACTGCGGCCAACTTACTTCTGACAACGATCGGAGGACCGAAGGAGCTAACCGCTTTTTTGCACAACA
TGGGGGATCATGTAACTCGCCTTGATCGTTGGGAACCGGAGCTGAATGAAGCCATACCAAACGACGAGCG
TGACACCACGATGCCTGTAGCAATGGCAACAACGTTGCGCAAACTATTAACTGGCGAACTACTTACTCTA
GCTTCCCGGCAACAATTAATAGACTGGATGGAGGCGGATAAAGTTGCAGGACCACTTCTGCGCTCGGCCC
TTCCGGCTGGCTGGTTTATTGCTGATAAATCTGGAGCCGGTGAGCGTGGGTCTCGCGGTATCATTGCAGC
ACTGGGGCCAGATGGTAAGCCCTCCCGTATCGTAGTTATCTACACGACGGGGAGTCAGGCAACTATGGAT
GAACGAAATAGACAGATCGCTGAGATAGGTGCCTCACTGATTAAGCATTGGTAACTGTCAGACCAAGTTT
ACTCATATATACTTTAGATTGATTTAAAACTTCATTTTTAATTTAAAAGGATCTAGGTGAAGATCCTTTT
TGATAATCTCATGACCAAAATCCCTTAACGTGAGTTTTCGTTCCACTGAGCGTCAGACCCCGTAGAAAAG
ATCAAAGGATCTTCTTGAGATCCTTTTTTTCTGCGCGTAATCTGCTGCTTGCAAACAAAAAAACCACCGC
TACCAGCGGTGGTTTGTTTGCCGGATCAAGAGCTACCAACTCTTTTTCCGAAGGTAACTGGCTTCAGCAG
AGCGCAGATACCAAATACTGTTCTTCTAGTGTAGCCGTAGTTAGGCCACCACTTCAAGAACTCTGTAGCA
CCGCCTACATACCTCGCTCTGCTAATCCTGTTACCAGTGGCTGCTGCCAGTGGCGATAAGTCGTGTCTTA
CCGGGTTGGACTCAAGACGATAGTTACCGGATAAGGCGCAGCGGTCGGGCTGAACGGGGGGTTCGTGCAC
ACAGCCCAGCTTGGAGCGAACGACCTACACCGAACTGAGATACCTACAGCGTGAGCTATGAGAAAGCGCC
ACGCTTCCCGAAGGGAGAAAGGCGGACAGGTATCCGGTAAGCGGCAGGGTCGGAACAGGAGAGCGCACGA
GGGAGCTTCCAGGGGGAAACGCCTGGTATCTTTATAGTCCTGTCGGGTTTCGCCACCTCTGACTTGAGCG
TCGATTTTTGTGATGCTCGTCAGGGGGGCGGAGCCTATGGAAAAACGCCAGCAACGCGGCCTTTTTACGG
TTCCTGGCCTTTTGCTGGCCTTTTGCTCACATGTTCTTTCCTGCGTTATCCCCTGATTCTGTGGATAACC
GTATTACCGCCTTTGAGTGAGCTGATACCGCTCGCCGCAGCCGAACGACCGAGCGCAGCGAGTCAGTGAG
CGAGGAAGCGGAAGAGCGCCCAATACGCAAACCGCCTCTCCCCGCGCGTTGGCCGATTCATTAATGCAGC
TGGCACGACAGGTTTCCCGACTGGAAAGCGGGCAGTGAGCGCAACGCAATTAATGTGAGTTAGCTCACTC
ATTAGGCACCCCAGGCTTTACACTTTATGCTTCCGGCTCGTATGTTGTGTGGAATTGTGAGCGGATAACA
ATTTCACACAGGAAACAGCTATGACCATGATTACGCCAAGCGCGCAATTAACCCTCACTAAAGGGAACAA
AAGCTGGAGCTCGCCGGGATCGAAGAAATGATGGTAAATGAAATAGGAAATCAAGGAGCATGAAGGCAAA
AGACAAATATAAGGGTCGAACGAAAAATAAAGTGAAAAGTGTTGATATGATGTATTTGGCTTTGCGGCGC
CGAAAAAACGAGTTTACGCAATTGCACAATCATGCTGACTCTGTGGCGGACCCGCGCTCTTGCCGGCCCG
GCGATAACGCTGGGCGTGAGGCTGTGCCCGGCGGAGTTTTTTGCGCCTGCATTTTCCAAGGTTTACCCTG
CGCTAAGGGGCGAGATTGGAGAAGCAATAAGAATGCCGGTTGGGGTTGCGATGATGACGACCACGACAAC
TGGTGTCATTATTTAAGTTGCCGAAAGAACCTGAGTGCATTTGCAACATGAGTATACTAGAAGAATGAGC
CAAGACTTGCGAGACGCGAGTTTGCCGGTGGTGCGAACAATAGAGCGACCATGACCTTGAAGGTGAGACG
CGCATAACCGCTAGAGTACTTTGAAGAGGAAACAGCAATAGGGTTGCTACCAGTATAAATAGACAGGTAC
ATACAACACTGGAAATGGTTGTCTGTTTGAGTACGCTTTCAATTCATTTGGGTGTGCACTTTATTATGTT
ACAATATGGAAGGGAACTTTACACTTCTCCTATGCACATATATTAATTAAAGTCCAATGCTAGTAGAGAA
GGGGGGTAACACCCCTCCGCGCTCTTTTCCGATTTTTTTCTAAACCGTGGAATATTTCGGATATCCTTTT
GTTGTTTCCGGGTGTACAATATGGACTTCCTCTTTTCTGGCAACCAAACCCATACATCGGGATTCCTATA
ATACCTTCGTTGGTCTCCCTAACATGTAGGTGGCGGAGGGGAGATATACAATAGAACAGATACCAGACAA
GACATAATGGGCTAAACAAGACTACACCAATTACACTGCCTCATTGATGGTGGTACATAACGAACTAATA
CTGTAGCCCTAGACTTGATAGCCATCATCATATCGAAGTTTCACTACCCTTTTTCCATTTGCCATCTATT
GAAGTAATAATAGGCGCATGCAACTTCTTTTCTTTTTTTTTCTTTTCTCTCTCCCCCGTTGTTGTCTCAC
CATATCCGCAATGACAAAAAAATGATGGAAGACACTAAAGGAAAAAATTAACGACAAAGACAGCACCAAC
AGATGTCGTTGTTCCAGAGCTGATGAGGGGTATCTCGAAGCACACGAAACTTTTTCCTTCCTTCATTCAC
GCACACTACTCTCTAATGAGCAACGGTATACGGCCTTCCTTCCAGTTACTTGAATTTGAAATAAAAAAAA
GTTTGCTGTCTTGCTATCAAGTATAAATAGACCTGCAATTATTAATCTTTTGTTTCCTCGTCATTGTTCT
CGTTCCCTTTCTTCCTTGTTTCTTTTTCTGCACAATATTTCAAGCTATACCAAGCATACAATCAACTCCA
AGCTGGCCGCTCTAGAACTAGTGGATCCATGCAAGCTGTTGTTACTCAAGAACCATCTGTTACTGTTTCT
CCAGGTGGTACTGTTATCTTGACTTGTGGTTCTGGTACTGGTGCTGTTACTTCTGGTCACTACGCTAACT
GGTTCCAACAAAAGCCAGGTCAAGCTCCAAGAGCTTTGATCTTCGACACTGACAAGAAGTACTCTTGGAC
TCCAGGTAGATTCTCTGGTTCTTTGTTGGGTGCTAAGGCTGCTTTGACTATCTCTGACGCTCAACCAGAA
GACGAAGCTGAATACTACTGTTCTTTGTCTGACGTTGACGGTTACTTGTTCGGTGGTGGTACTCAATTGA
CTGTTTTGTCTGGTGGTGGTGGTTCTGGTGGTGGTGGTTCTGGTGGTGGTGGTTCTGGTGGTGGTGGTTC
TCAAGCTGTTGTTACTCAAGAACCATCTGTTACTGTTTCTCCAGGTGGTACTGTTATCTTGACTTGTGGT
TCTGGTACTGGTGCTGTTACTTCTGGTCACTACGCTAACTGGTTCCAACAAAAGCCAGGTCAAGCTCCAA
GAGCTTTGATCTTCGACACTGACAAGAAGTACTCTTGGACTCCAGGTAGATTCTCTGGTTCTTTGTTGGG
TGCTAAGGCTGCTTTGACTATCTCTGACGCTCAACCAGAAGACGAAGCTGAATACTACTGTTCTTTGTCT
GACGTTGACGGTTACTTGTTCGGTGGTGGTACTCAATTGACTGTTTTGTCTGAGCAGAAGCTGATCAGCG
AGGAGGACCTGGAGCAGAAGCTGATCAGCGAGGAGGACCTGGCGGGTGCGGGTGCGGGTCGCCCCGGGCT
GCAGGAATTCGATATCAAGCTTATCGATACCGTCGACCTCGAGGGGGGGCCCGGTACCCAATTCGCCCTA
TAGTGAGTCGTATTACGCGCGCTCACTGGCCGTCGTTTTACAACGTCGTGACTGGGAAAACCCTGGCGTT
ACCCAACTTAATCGCCTTGCAGCACATCCCCCTTTCGCCAGCTGGCGTAATAGCGAAGAGGCCCGCACCG
ATCGCCCTTCCCAACAGTTGCGCAGCCTGAATGGCGAATGG
[124 nt withheld, positions 5712-5835]
C
[91 nt withheld, positions 5837-5927]
A
[49 nt withheld, positions 5929-5977]
CCTTTGACGTTGGAGTCCACGTTCTTT
[37 nt withheld, positions 6005-6041]
ACCCTATCTCGGTCTATTCTTTTGATTTATAAGGGATTTTGCCGATTTCGGCCTATTGGTTAAAAAATGA
GCTGATTTAACAAAAATTTAACGCGAATTTTAACAAAATATTAACGCTTACAATTTCCTGATGCGGTATT
TTCTCCTTACGCATCTGTGCGGTATTTCACACCGCATAGATCCGTCGAGTTCAAGAGAAAAAAAAAGAAA
AAGCAAAAAGAAAAAAGGAAAGCGCGCCTCGTTCAGAATGACACGTATAGAATGATGCATTACCTTGTCA
TCTTCAGTATCATACTGTTCGTATACATACTTACTGACATTCATAGGTATACATATATACACATGTATAT
ATATCGTATGCTGCAGCTTTAAATAATCGGTGTCACTACATAAGAACACCTTTGGTGGAGGGAACATCGT
TGGTACCATTGGGCGAGGTGGCTTCTCTTATGGCAACCGCAAGAGCCTTGAACGCACTCTCACTACGGTG
ATGATCATTCTTGCCTCGCAGACAATCAACGTGGAGGGTAATTCTGCTAGCCTCTGCAAAGCTTTCAAGA
AAATGCGGGATCATCTCGCAAGAGAGATCTCCTACTTTCTCCCTTTGCAAACCAAGTTCGACAACTGCGT
ACGGCCTGTTCGAAAGATCTACCACCGCTCTGGAAAGTGCCTCATCCAAAGGCGCAAATCCTGATCCAAA
CCTTTTTACTCCACGCACGGCCCCTAGGGCCTCTTTAAAAGCTTGACCGAGAGCAATCCCGCAGTCTTCA
GTGGTGTGATGGTCGTCTATGTGTAAGTCACCAATGCACTCAACGATTAGCGACCAGCCGGAATGCTTGG
CCAGAGCATGTATCATATGGTCCAGAAACCCTATACCTGTGTGGACGTTAATCACTTGCGATTGTGTGGC
CTGTTCTGCTACTGCTTCTGCCTCTTTTTCTGGGAAGATCGAGTGCTCTATCGCTAGGGGACCACCCTTT
AAAGAGATCGCAATCTGAATCTTGGTTTCATTTGTAATACGCTTTACTAGGGCTTTCTGCTCTGTCATCT
TTGCCTTCGTTTATCTTGCCTGCTCATTTTTTAGTATATTCTTCGAAGAAATCACATTACTTTATATAAT
GTATAATTCATTATGTGATAATGCCAATCGCTAAGAAAAAAAAAGAGTCATCCGCTAGGTGG
